>Addgene plasmid #237587 | pMIHP-16239 C.HA.VSVG | addgene full sequence | sequence record 477140 | Addgene NGS Result
TTTTCCCAGTCACGACGTTGTAAAACGACGGCGCAAGGAATGGTGCATGCAAGGAGATGGCGCCCAACAG
TCCCCCGGCCACGGGGCCTGCCACCATACCCACGCCGAAACAAGCGCTCATGAGCCCGAAGTGGCGAGCC
CGATCTTCCCCATCGGTGATGTCGGCGATATAGGCGCCAGCAACCGCACCTGTGGCGCCGGTGATGCCGG
CCACGATGCGTCCGGCGTAGAGGCGATTAGTCCAATTTGTTAAAGACAGGATATCAGTGGTCCAGGCTCT
AGTTTTGACTCAACAATATCACCAGCTGAAGCCTATAGAGTACGAGCCATAGATAAAATAAAAGATTTTA
TTTAGTCTCCAGAAAAAGGGGGGAATGAAAGACCCCACCTGTAGGTTTGGCAAGCTAGCTTAAGTAACGC
CATTTTGCAAGGCATGGAAAATACATAACTGAGAATAGAGAAGTTCAGATCAAGGTTAGGAACAGAGAGA
CAGCAGAATATGGGCCAAACAGGATATCTGTGGTAAGCAGTTCCTGCCCCGGCTCAGGGCCAAGAACAGA
TGGTCCCCAGATGCGGTCCCGCCCTCAGCAGTTTCTAGAGAACCATCAGATGTTTCCAGGGTGCCCCAAG
GACCTGAAATGACCCTGTGCCTTATTTGAACTAACCAATCAGTTCGCTTCTCGCTTCTGTTCGCGCGCTT
CTGCTCCCCGAGCTCAATAAAAGAGCCCACAACCCCTCACTCGGCGCGCCAGTCCTCCGATAGACTGCGT
CGCCCGGGTACCCGTATTCCCAATAAAGCCTCTTGCTGTTTGCATCCGAATCGTGGACTCGCTGATCCTT
GGGAGGGTCTCCTCAGATTGATTGACTGCCCACCTCGGGGGTCTTTCATTTGGAGGTTCCACCGAGATTT
GGAGACCCCTGCCCAGGGACCACCGACCCCCCCGCCGGGAGGTAAGCTGGCCAGCGGTCGTTTCGTGTCT
GTCTCTGTCTTTGTGCGTGTTTGTGCCGGCATCTAATGTTTGCGCCTGCGTCTGTACTAGTTAGCTAACT
AGCTCTGTATCTGGCGGACCCGTGGTGGAACTGACGAGTTCTGAACACCCGGCCGCAACCCTGGGAGACG
TCCCAGGGACTTTGGGGGCCGTTTTTGTGGCCCGACCTGAGGAAGGGAGTCGATGTGGAATCCGACCCCG
TCAGGATATGTGGTTCTGGTAGGAGACGAGAACCTAAAACAGTTCCCGCCTCCGTCTGAATTTTTGCTTT
CGGTTTGGAACCGAAGCCGCGCGTCTTGTCTGCTGCAGCGCTGCAGCATCGTTCTGTGTTGTCTCTGTCT
GACTGTGTTTCTGTATTTGTCTGAAAATTAGGGCCAGACTGTTACCACTCCCTTAAGTTTGACCTTAGGT
CACTGGAAAGATGTCGAGCGGATCGCTCACAACCAGTCGGTAGATGTCAAGAAGAGACGTTGGGTTACCT
TCTGCTCTGCAGAATGGCCAACCTTTAACGTCGGATGGCCGCGAGACGGCACCTTTAACCGAGACCTCAT
CACCCAGGTTAAGATCAAGGTCTTTTCACCTGGCCCGCATGGACACCCAGACCAGGTCCCCTACATCGTG
ACCTGGGAAGCCTTGGCTTTTGACCCCCCTCCCTGGGTCAAGCCCTTTGTACACCCTAAGCCTCCGCCTC
CTCTTCCTCCATCCGCCCCGTCTCTCCCCCTTGAACCTCCTCGTTCGACCCCGCCTCGATCCTCCCTTTA
TCCAGCCCTCACTCCTTCTCTAGGCGCCGGAATTCCGAACAGTCTTCCGTAATAGAAGACACAAGGCTCG
AGCGGGATCAATTCCGCCCCCCCCCTAACGTTACTGGCCGAAGCCGCTTGGAATAAGGCCGGTGTGCGTT
TGTCTATATGTTATTTTCCACCATATTGCCGTCTTTTGGCAATGTGAGGGCCCGGAAACCTGGCCCTGTC
TTCTTGACGAGCATTCCTAGGGGTCTTTCCCCTCTCGCCAAAGGAATGCAAGGTCTGTTGAATGTCGTGA
AGGAAGCAGTTCCTCTGGAAGCTTCTTGAAGACAAACAACGTCTGTAGCGACCCTTTGCAGGCAGCGGAA
CCCCCCACCTGGCGACAGGTGCCTCTGCGGCCAAAAGCCACGTGTATAAGATACACCTGCAAAGGCGGCA
CAACCCCAGTGCCACGTTGTGAGTTGGATAGTTGTGGAAAGAGTCAAATGGCTCTCCTCAAGCGTATTCA
ACAAGGGGCTGAAGGATGCCCAGAAGGTACCCCATTGTATGGGATCTGATCTGGGGCCTCGGTGCACATG
CTTTACATGTGTTTAGTCGAGGTTAAAAAAACGTCTAGGCCCCCCGAACCACGGGGACGTGGTTTTCCTT
TGAAAAACACGATAATACCATGCCAGAGCCTTCTAAGTCTGCACCAGCCCCTAAGAAGGGATCTAAGAAA
GCCATCTCTAAGGCGCAGAAGAAGGATGGCAAGAAGCGCAAGCGCAGCCGCAAGGAGAGCTATTCGGTGT
ACGTGTACAAGGTGCTGAAGCAAGTGCACCCCGACACCGGCATCTCCTCCAAGGCCATGGGCATCATGAA
CTCGTTCGTGAACGACATCTTCGAGCGCATCGCGAGCGAGGCGTCCCGCCTGGCGCATTACAACAAGCGC
TCGACCATCACGTCCCGGGAGATCCAGACGGCCGTGCGCCTGCTGCTGCCCGGGGAGCTGGCCAAGCACG
CCGTGTCGGAGGGCACTAAGGCCGTCACCAAGTACACCAGCTCCAAGGACCCACCGGTCGCCACCGGATC
CACGGTCGCCACCATGGGCGAGGACCAGGTGGACCCCAGGCTGATCGACGGCAAGGGAGGAGGCGGGGGA
GGGTACCCATACGATGTGCCAGATTACGCTGGAGGAGGCGGGGGAGGGTATACAGATATCGAAATGAATA
GACTCGGAAAGGGCATGCTGATGGTGTAAGCGGCCGCGACTCTAGAGTCGACCTGCAGGCATGCAAGCTT
CAGGTAGCCGGCTAACGTTAACAACCGGTACCTCTAGAACTATAGCTAGCATGCGCAAATTTAAAGCGCT
GATATCGATAAAATAAAAGATTTTATTTAGTCTCCAGAAAAAGGGGGGAATGAAAGACCCCACCTGTAGG
TTTGGCAAGCTAGCTTAAGTAACGCCATTTTGCAAGGCATGGAAAATACATAACTGAGAATAGAGAAGTT
CAGATCAAGGTTAGGAACAGAGAGACAGCAGAATATGGGCCAAACAGGATATCTGTGGTAAGCAGTTCCT
GCCCCGGCTCAGGGCCAAGAACAGATGGTCCCCAGATGCGGTCCCGCCCTCAGCAGTTTCTAGAGAACCA
TCAGATGTTTCCAGGGTGCCCCAAGGACCTGAAATGACCCTGTGCCTTATTTGAACTAACCAATCAGTTC
GCTTCTCGCTTCTGTTCGCGCGCTTCTGCTCCCCGAGCTCAATAAAAGAGCCCACAACCCCTCACTCGGC
GCGCCAGTCCTCCGATAGACTGCGTCGCCCGGGTACCCGTGTATCCAATAAACCCTCTTGCAGTTGCATC
CGACTTGTGGTCTCGCTGTTCCTTGGGAGGGTCTCCTCTGAGTGATTGACTACCCGTCAGCGGGGGTCTT
TCATGGGTAACAGTTTCTTGAAGTTGGAGAACAACATTCTGAGGGTAGGAGTCGAATATTAAGTAATCCT
GACTCAATTAGCCACTGTTTTGAATCCACATACTCCAATACTCCTGAAATAGTTCATTATGGACAGCGCA
GAAAGAGCTGGGGAGAATTGTGAAATTGTTATCCGCTCACAATTCCACACAACATACGAGCCGGAAGCAT
AAAGTGTAAAGCCTGGGGTGCCTAATGAGTGAGCTAACTCACATTAATTGCGTTGCGCTCACTGCCCGCT
TTCCAGTCGGGAAACCTGTCGTGCCAGCTGCATTAATGAATCGGCCAACGCGCGGGGAGAGGCGGTTTGC
GTATTGGGCGCTCTTCCGCTTCCTCGCTCACTGACTCGCTGCGCTCGGTCGTTCGGCTGCGGCGAGCGGT
ATCAGCTCACTCAAAGGCGGTAATACGGTTATCCACAGAATCAGGGGATAACGCAGGAAAGAACATGTGA
GCAAAAGGCCAGCAAAAGGCCAGGAACCGTAAAAAGGCCGCGTTGCTGGCGTTTTTCCATAGGCTCCGCC
CCCCTGACGAGCATCACAAAAATCGACGCTCAAGTCAGAGGTGGCGAAACCCGACAGGACTATAAAGATA
CCAGGCGTTTCCCCCTGGAAGCTCCCTCGTGCGCTCTCCTGTTCCGACCCTGCCGCTTACCGGATACCTG
TCCGCCTTTCTCCCTTCGGGAAGCGTGGCGCTTTCTCATAGCTCACGCTGTAGGTATCTCAGTTCGGTGT
AGGTCGTTCGCTCCAAGCTGGGCTGTGTGCACGAACCCCCCGTTCAGCCCGACCGCTGCGCCTTATCCGG
TAACTATCGTCTTGAGTCCAACCCGGTAAGACACGACTTATCGCCACTGGCAGCAGCCACTGGTAACAGG
ATTAGCAGAGCGAGGTATGTAGGCGGTGCTACAGAGTTCTTGAAGTGGTGGCCTAACTACGGCTACACTA
GAAGAACAGTATTTGGTATCTGCGCTCTGCTGAAGCCAGTTACCTTCGGAAAAAGAGTTGGTAGCTCTTG
ATCCGGCAAACAAACCACCGCTGGTAGCGGTGGTTTTTTTGTTTGCAAGCAGCAGATTACGCGCAGAAAA
AAAGGATCTCAAGAAGATCCTTTGATCTTTTCTACGGGGTCTGACGCTCAGTGGAACGAAAACTCACGTT
AAGGGATTTTGGTCATGAGATTATCAAAAAGGATCTTCACCTAGATCCTTTTAAATTAAAAATGAAGTTT
TAAATCAATCTAAAGTATATATGAGTAAACTTGGTCTGACAGTTACCAATGCTTAATCAGTGAGGCACCT
ATCTCAGCGATCTGTCTATTTCGTTCATCCATAGTTGCCTGACTCCCCGTCGTGTAGATAACTACGATAC
GGGAGGGCTTACCATCTGGCCCCAGTGCTGCAATGATACCGCGAGACCCACGCTCACCGGCTCCAGATTT
ATCAGCAATAAACCAGCCAGCCGGAAGGGCCGAGCGCAGAAGTGGTCCTGCAACTTTATCCGCCTCCATC
CAGTCTATTAATTGTTGCCGGGAAGCTAGAGTAAGTAGTTCGCCAGTTAATAGTTTGCGCAACGTTGTTG
CCATTGCTACAGGCATCGTGGTGTCACGCTCGTCGTTTGGTATGGCTTCATTCAGCTCCGGTTCCCAACG
ATCAAGGCGAGTTACATGATCCCCCATGTTGTGCAAAAAAGCGGTTAGCTCCTTCGGTCCTCCGATCGTT
GTCAGAAGTAAGTTGGCCGCAGTGTTATCACTCATGGTTATGGCAGCACTGCATAATTCTCTTACTGTCA
TGCCATCCGTAAGATGCTTTTCTGTGACTGGTGAGTACTCAACCAAGTCATTCTGAGAATAGTGTATGCG
GCGACCGAGTTGCTCTTGCCCGGCGTCAATACGGGATAATACCGCGCCACATAGCAGAACTTTAAAAGTG
CTCATCATTGGAAAACGTTCTTCGGGGCGAAAACTCTCAAGGATCTTACCGCTGTTGAGATCCAGTTCGA
TGTAACCCACTCGTGCACCCAACTGATCTTCAGCATCTTTTACTTTCACCAGCGTTTCTGGGTGAGCAAA
AACAGGAAGGCAAAATGCCGCAAAAAAGGGAATAAGGGCGACACGGAAATGTTGAATACTCATACTCTTC
CTTTTTCAATATTATTGAAGCATTTATCAGGGTTATTGTCTCATGAGCGGATACATATTTGAATGTATTT
AGAAAAATAAACAAATAGGGGTTCCGCGCACATTTCCCCGAAAAGTGCCACCTGACGTCTAAGAAACCAT
TATTATCATGACATTAACCTATAAAAATAGGCGTATCACGAGGCCCTTTCGTCTCGCGCGTTTCGGTGAT
GACGGTGAAAACCTCTGACACATGCAGCTCCCGGAGACGGTCACAGCTTGTCTGTAAGCGGATGCCGGGA
GCAGACAAGCCCGTCAGGGCGCGTCAGCGGGTGTTGGCGGGTGTCGGGGCTGGCTTAACTATGCGGCATC
AGAGCAGATTGTACTGAGAGTGCACCATATGCGGTGTGAAATACCGCACAGATGCGTAAGGAGAAAATAC
CGCATCAGGCGCCATTCGCCATTCAGGCTGCGCAACTGTTGGGAAGGGCGATCGGTGCGGGCCTCTTCGC
TATTACGCCAGCTGGCGAAAGGGGGATGTGCTGCAAGGCGATTAAGTTGGGTAACGCCAGGG
Features (pLannotate 1.2.2; 20 found; start..end, strand, type, name):
     32..233     -  CDS            TcR (fragment): tetracycline efflux protein; tet; confers resistance to tetracycline
    234..332     +  CDS            env (fragment): murine leukemia virus gPr80 envelope polyprotein precursor; env; proteolytically cleaved into gp70SU and p15TM subunits
    374..890     +  LTR            5' LTR: 5' long terminal repeat from murine embryonic stem cell virus
    954..1295    +  misc_feature   MESV Ψ: packaging signal of murine embryonic stem cell virus
   1362..1778    +  CDS            gag (truncated): truncated Moloney murine leukemia virus (MMLV) gag gene lacking the start codon
   1837..2397    +  misc_feature   IRES: internal ribosome entry site (IRES) of the encephalomyocarditis virus (EMCV)
   2400..2777    +  CDS            H2bc3: H2B1B_MOUSE - Also known as Hist1h2bb Experimental evidence at protein level: Swiss-Prot protein existence level 1. Core component of nucleosome. Nucleosomes wrap and compact DNA into chromatin, limiting DNA accessibility to the cellular machineries which require DNA as a template. Histones thereby play a central role in transcription regulation, DNA repair, DNA replication and chromosomal stability. DNA accessibility is regulated via a complex set of post-translational modifications of histones, also called histone code, and nucleosome remodeling. From Mus musculus (Mouse).
   2874..2900    +  CDS            3xHA (fragment): three tandem HA epitope tags
   2980..3010    +  misc_feature   MCS (fragment): pUC18/19 multiple cloning site
   3130..3644    +  LTR            3' LTR: 3' long terminal repeat from murine embryonic stem cell virus
   3806..3822    -  protein_bind   lac operator: The lac repressor binds to the lac operator to inhibit transcription in E. coli. This inhibition can be relieved by adding lactose or isopropyl-β-D-thiogalactopyranoside (IPTG). lac repressor encoded by lacI
   3830..3860    -  promoter       lac promoter: promoter for the E. coli lac operon
   3875..3896    -  protein_bind   CAP binding site: CAP binding activates transcription in the presence of cAMP. E. coli catabolite activator protein
   3909..4001    -  CDS            lacI (fragment): lac repressor; lacI; The lac repressor binds to the lac operator to inhibit transcription in E. coli. This inhibition can be relieved by adding lactose or isopropyl-β-D-thiogalactopyranoside (IPTG).
   4184..4772    -  rep_origin     ori: high-copy-number ColE1/pMB1/pBR322/pUC origin of replication
   4943..5803    -  CDS            AmpR: β-lactamase; bla; confers resistance to ampicillin, carbenicillin, and related antibiotics
   5804..5908    -  promoter       AmpR promoter: bla
   6003..6038    +  CDS            rop (fragment): Rop protein, which maintains plasmids at low copy number; rop
   6140..6239    +  misc_feature   bom (fragment): basis of mobility region from pBR322
   6245..32      -  CDS            lacZα (fragment) (across the origin): LacZα fragment of β-galactosidase; lacZ fragment
