[The description below was written by a language model from this plasmid's Addgene catalogue record and pLannotate feature annotations shown in this document.]
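Description:
pMIHP-16239 C.HA.VSVG is an empty-backbone gammaretroviral vector of about 6.4 kb, built on p.MIHP, which the record describes as a derivative of p.MIGII in which the GFP reporter has been replaced by epitope-tagged histone. It is maintained in E. coli through a high-copy ColE1/pUC-type origin and an ampicillin resistance gene (β-lactamase with its own promoter). The short TcR, lacZα, lacI, rop and bom fragments annotated around the backbone appear to be non-functional remnants of earlier cloning vectors.

The retroviral unit is flanked by murine embryonic stem cell virus 5' and 3' LTRs. It contains the MESV Ψ packaging signal and a truncated, start-codon-less MMLV gag segment, which together allow the transcript to be packaged into virions when packaging functions are supplied in trans. Downstream, an EMCV IRES drives cap-independent translation of a mouse histone H2B (H2bc3) coding sequence. This is followed by an epitope region in which the annotation detects an HA tag. The catalogue lists the tag combination as C, HA and VSVG, but the C and VSVG epitopes are not individually annotated in the feature table. No gene of interest is present. In the MIG-style layout an insert would normally sit between gag and the IRES, so that the 5' LTR transcribes a bicistronic message linking the insert to the tagged histone, although the record does not specify the cloning site.

The depositor calls this a "Flow Code" plasmid, which suggests that the nuclear histone with its specific epitope combination serves as an antibody-detectable barcode for marking transduced cells in flow cytometry. The record also notes that it is to be used with mRNAs, without further explanation.
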