Addgene plasmid #237587: pMIHP-16239 C.HA.VSVG
Purpose: (Empty Backbone) C.HA.VSVG Flow Code Plasmid This plasmid is to be used with mRNAs.
Depositing lab: Adrian Liston. Depositing organization: Babraham Institute.
Backbone
  Vector backbone: p.MIHP — made from p.MIGII with the GFP element being replaced with the histone epitopes
  Vector type: Retroviral
  Tag / fusion protein: C; HA; VSVG
Growth in bacteria
  Bacterial resistance: Ampicillin, 100 μg/mL
  Growth temperature: 30°C
  Growth strain: NEB Stable
  Copy number: Unknown
Gene/Insert
  Gene/Insert name: None
Terms and licenses: Academic/Nonprofit Terms; Industry Terms: Not Available to Industry
How to cite: pMIHP-16239 C.HA.VSVG was a gift from Adrian Liston (Addgene plasmid # 237587 ; http://n2t.net/addgene:237587 ; RRID:Addgene_237587)
